>Addgene plasmid #232746 | pIVT-Bxb1 | addgene full sequence | sequence record 465503 | Addgene NGS Result
TTACAGAAACGGCTTTTTCAAAAATATGGTATTGATAATCCTGATATGAATAAATTGCAGTTTCATTTGA
TGCTCGATGAGTTTTTCTAATCAGAATTGGTTAATTGGTTGTAACATTATTCAGATTGGGCCCCGTTCCA
CTGAGCGTCAGACCCCGTAGAAAAGATCAAAGGATCTTCTTGAGATCCTTTTTTTCTGCGCGTAATCTGC
TGCTTGCAAACAAAAAAACCACCGCTACCAGCGGTGGTTTGTTTGCCGGATCAAGAGCTACCAACTCTTT
TTCCGAAGGTAACTGGCTTCAGCAGAGCGCAGATACCAAATACTGTTCTTCTAGTGTAGCCGTAGTTAGG
CCACCACTTCAAGAACTCTGTAGCACCGCCTACATACCTCGCTCTGCTAATCCTGTTACCAGTGGCTGCT
GCCAGTGGCGATAAGTCGTGTCTTACCGGGTTGGACTCAAGACGATAGTTACCGGATAAGGCGCAGCGGT
CGGGCTGAACGGGGGGTTCGTGCACACAGCCCAGCTTGGAGCGAACGACCTACACCGAACTGAGATACCT
ACAGCGTGAGCTATGAGAAAGCGCCACGCTTCCCGAAGGGAGAAAGGCGGACAGGTATCCGGTAAGCGGC
AGGGTCGGAACAGGAGAGCGCACGAGGGAGCTTCCAGGGGGAAACGCCTGGTATCTTTATAGTCCTGTCG
GGTTTCGCCACCTCTGACTTGAGCGTCGATTTTTGTGATGCTCGTCAGGGGGGCGGAGCCTATGGAAAAA
CGCCAGCAACGCGGCCTTTTTACGGTTCCTGGCCTAATACGACTCACTATAAGGCTCCTGGGCAACGTGC
TGGTCTGTGTGCTGGCCCATCACTTTGGCAAAGCACGCTACCGGTCAATGCGACCCGCCACCATGCCAAA
AAAGAAAAGAAAAGTGTATCCCTATGATGTCCCCGATTATGCCGGTTCAAGAGCCCTGGTCGTGATTAGA
CTGAGCCGAGTGACAGACGCCACCACAAGTCCCGAGAGACAGCTGGAATCATGCCAGCAGCTCTGTGCTC
AGCGGGGTTGGGATGTGGTCGGCGTGGCAGAGGATCTGGACGTGAGCGGGGCCGTCGATCCATTCGACAG
AAAGAGGAGGCCCAACCTGGCAAGATGGCTCGCTTTCGAGGAACAGCCCTTTGATGTGATCGTCGCCTAC
AGAGTGGACCGGCTGACCCGCTCAATTCGACATCTCCAGCAGCTGGTGCATTGGGCTGAGGACCACAAGA
AACTGGTGGTCAGCGCAACAGAAGCCCACTTCGATACTACCACACCTTTTGCCGCTGTGGTCATCGCACT
GATGGGCACTGTGGCCCAGATGGAGCTCGAAGCTATCAAGGAGCGAAACAGGAGCGCAGCCCATTTCAAT
ATTAGGGCCGGTAAATACAGAGGCTCCCTGCCCCCTTGGGGATATCTCCCTACCAGGGTGGATGGGGAGT
GGAGACTGGTGCCAGACCCCGTCCAGAGAGAGCGGATTCTGGAAGTGTACCACAGAGTGGTCGATAACCA
CGAACCACTCCATCTGGTGGCACACGACCTGAATAGACGCGGCGTGCTCTCTCCAAAGGATTATTTTGCT
CAGCTGCAGGGAAGAGAGCCACAGGGAAGAGAATGGAGTGCTACTGCACTGAAGAGATCTATGATCAGTG
AGGCTATGCTGGGTTACGCAACACTCAATGGCAAAACTGTCCGGGACGATGACGGAGCCCCTCTGGTGAG
GGCTGAGCCTATTCTCACCAGAGAGCAGCTCGAAGCTCTGCGGGCAGAACTGGTCAAGACTAGTCGCGCC
AAACCTGCCGTGAGCACCCCAAGCCTGCTCCTGAGGGTGCTGTTCTGCGCCGTCTGTGGAGAGCCAGCAT
ACAAGTTTGCCGGCGGAGGGCGCAAACATCCCCGCTATCGATGCAGGAGCATGGGGTTCCCTAAGCACTG
TGGAAACGGGACAGTGGCCATGGCTGAGTGGGACGCCTTTTGCGAGGAACAGGTGCTGGATCTCCTGGGT
GACGCTGAGCGGCTGGAAAAAGTGTGGGTGGCAGGATCTGACTCCGCTGTGGAGCTGGCAGAAGTCAATG
CCGAGCTCGTGGATCTGACTTCCCTCATCGGATCTCCTGCATATAGAGCTGGGTCCCCACAGAGAGAAGC
TCTGGACGCACGAATTGCTGCACTCGCTGCTAGACAGGAGGAACTGGAGGGCCTGGAGGCCAGGCCCTCT
GGATGGGAGTGGCGAGAAACCGGACAGAGGTTTGGGGATTGGTGGAGGGAGCAGGACACCGCAGCCAAGA
ACACATGGCTGAGATCCATGAATGTCCGGCTCACATTCGACGTGCGCGGTGGCCTGACTCGAACCATCGA
TTTTGGCGACCTGCAGGAGTATGAACAGCACCTGAGACTGGGGTCCGTGGTCGAAAGACTGCACACTGGG
ATGTCCTAGCAACCTCGAGCTCAAGCTTCGAATTCACCCCACCAGTGCAGGCTGCCTATCAGAAAGTGGT
GGCTGGTGTGGCTAATGCCCTGGCCCACAAGTATCACTAAGCTCGCTTTCTTGCTGTCCAATTTCTATTA
AAGGTTCCTTTGTTCCCTAAGTCCAACTACTAAACTGGGGGATATTATGAAGGGCCTTGAGCATCTGGAT
TCTGCCTAATAAAAAACATTTATTTTCATTGCAATGATGTATTTAAATTATTTCTGAATATTTTACTAAA
AAGGGAATGTGGGAGGTCAGTGCATTTAAAACATAAAGAAATGAAGAGCTAGTTCAAACCTTGGGAAAAT
ACACTATATCTTAAACTCCATGAAAGAAGGTGAGGCTGCAAACAGCTAATGCACATTGGCAACAGCCCCT
GATGCCTATGCCTTATTCATCCCTCAGAAAAGGATTCAAGTAGAGGCTTGATTTGGAGGTTAAAGTTTTG
CTATGCTGTATTTTACCGAATCGGATTTTGTTTTTAATATTTCAAAAAAAAAAAAAAAAAAAAAAAAAAA
AAAAAAAAAAAAAAAAAAAAAAAAAAAAAAAAAAAAAAAAAAAAAAAAAAAAAAAAAAAAAAAAAAAAAA
AAAAAAAAAAAAAAAAAAAAAAAAAACGCGTCGAAGGGAATTAATTCTTGAAGACGAAAGGGCCAGGTGG
CACGTGTCTCAAAATCTCTGATGTTACATTGCACAAGATAAAAATATATCATCATGAACAATAAAACTGT
CTGCTTACATAAACAGTAATACAAGGGGTGTTATGAGCCATATTCAACGGGAAACGTCGAGGCCGCGATT
AAATTCCAACATGGATGCTGATTTATATGGGTATAAATGGGCTCGCGATAATGTCGGGCAATCAGGTGCG
ACAATCTATCGCTTGTATGGGAAGCCCGATGCGCCAGAGTTGTTTCTGAAACATGGCAAAGGTAGCGTTG
CCAATGATGTTACAGATGAGATGGTCAGACTAAACTGGCTGACGGAATTTATGCCTCTTCCGACCATCAA
GCATTTTATCCGTACTCCTGGTGATGCATGGTTACTCACCACTGCGATCCCCGGAAAAACAGCATTCCAG
GTATTAGAAGAATATCCTGATTCAGGTGAAAATATTGTTGATGCGCTGGCAGTGTTCCTGCGCCGGTTGC
ATTCGATTCCTGTTTGTAATTGTCCTTTTAACAGCGATCGCGTATTTCGTCTAGCTCAGGCGCAATCACG
AATGAATAACGGTTTGGTTGATGCGAGTGATTTTGATGACGAGCGTAATGGCTGGCCTGTTGAACAAGTC
TGGAAAGAAATGCATAAACTTTTGCCATTCTCACCGGATTCAGTCGTCACTCATGGTGATTTCTCACTTG
ATAACCTTATTTTTGACGAGGGGAAATTAATAGGTTGTATTGATGTTGGACGAGTCGGAATCGCAGACCG
ATACCAGGATCTTGCCATCCTATGGAACTGCCTCGGTGAGTTTTCTCCTTCA
Features (pLannotate 1.2.2; 6 found; start..end, strand, type, name):
    180..768     +  rep_origin     ori: high-copy-number ColE1/pMB1/pBR322/pUC origin of replication
    805..821     +  promoter       T7 promoter (fragment): promoter for bacteriophage T7 RNA polymerase
    933..953     +  CDS            3xHA (fragment): three tandem HA epitope tags
   2480..2557    +  CDS            HBB (fragment): HBB_PONPY - Experimental evidence at transcript level: Swiss-Prot protein existence level 2. Involved in oxygen transport from the lung to the various peripheral tissues. From Pongo pygmaeus (Bornean orangutan).
   2561..2955    +  polyA_signal   β-globin poly(A): human β-globin polyadenylation signal
   3253..90      +  CDS            KanR (across the origin): aminoglycoside phosphotransferase; aph(3')-Ia; confers resistance to kanamycin in bacteria or G418 (Geneticin®) in eukaryotes
