[The description below was written by a language model from this plasmid's Addgene catalogue record and pLannotate feature annotations shown in this document.]
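Description:
pIVT-Bxb1 is an in vitro transcription template plasmid of 3,972 bp built on a pENTR4-derived backbone and assembled by Golden Gate cloning. It is maintained in E. coli through a high-copy ColE1/pUC-type origin of replication and selected with kanamycin via an aminoglycoside phosphotransferase (KanR) gene. It is not intended for direct expression in cells. Instead, it serves as the DNA source for producing modified mRNA (modRNA) encoding the Bxb1 serine integrase.

The transcription unit begins with a bacteriophage T7 promoter, annotated as a fragment just downstream of the origin. It drives a synthetic 1,557 bp Bxb1 open reading frame carrying N-terminal SV40 nuclear localisation signal and HA epitope tags. The short feature labelled as a 3xHA fragment is consistent with a single HA tag. According to the depositor, the ORF is flanked by 5' and 3' β-globin UTR sequences chosen for effective modRNA expression in human induced pluripotent stem cells. The automated annotations of an HBB fragment and a β-globin poly(A) region downstream of the ORF most likely reflect this 3' UTR material rather than a functional coding or polyadenylation element.

The plasmid also encodes a segmented poly(A) tract, so transcripts are tailed directly from the template without enzymatic polyadenylation. The tract can shorten during propagation and is poorly resolved by sequencing, so its actual length may differ from the record, although the depositor saw no measurable differences in expression between plasmid preparations. The plasmid is linearised with MluI to produce the run-off template. The resulting Bxb1 modRNA is associated with the STRAIGHT-IN Dual platform for single-copy integration of DNA payloads and gene circuits into hiPSCs.
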