Addgene plasmid #232746: pIVT-Bxb1
Purpose: IVT template for making modRNA encoding Bxb1
Depositing lab: Kate Galloway. Depositing organization: Massachusetts Institute of Technology. Publication: STRAIGHT-IN Dual: a platform for dual, single-copy integrations of DNA payloads and gene circuits into human induced pluripotent stem cells. Blanch-Asensio A, Ploessl DS, Wang NB, Mummery CL, Galloway KE, Davis RP. bioRxiv [Preprint]. 2024 Oct 17:2024.10.17.616637. doi: 10.1101/2024.10.17.616637. PubMed 39464154.
Backbone
  Vector backbone: pENTR4
  Backbone size w/o insert (bp): 1600
  Total vector size (bp): 3972
  Vector type: in vitro transcription
Growth in bacteria
  Bacterial resistance: Kanamycin, 50 μg/mL
  Growth temperature: 30°C
  Growth strain: NEB Stable
  Growth instructions: do not overgrow, as the segmented polyA track encoded on the plasmid can truncate in vivo.
  Copy number: Unknown
Gene/Insert
  Gene/Insert name: Bxb1
  Species: Synthetic
  Insert size (bp): 1557
  Tag / fusion protein: SV40 NLS (N terminal on insert); HA (N terminal on insert)
  Cloning method: Golden Gate
  Sequencing primers: 5′ GGGAAACGCCTGGTATCTTT
Terms and licenses: Academic/Nonprofit Terms; Industry Terms: Not Available to Industry
Depositor comments: The 5' and 3' beta globin UTR sequences flanking the ORF were based on previous literature for effective modRNA expression in hiPSCs: 10.1016/j.crmeth.2022.100290 To generate linear IVT template, digest the plasmid with MluI. The vector encodes a segmented polyA track, obviating the need for polyadenylation after IVT (doi: 10.1261/rna.069286.118). Due to the inability of nanopore sequencing to accurately read long polyN stretches and the possibility of polyA truncation, the actual length of the polyA tail may differ when propagating the vector. In our hands, we have not seen measurable differences in expression across different plasmid preparations.
How to cite: pIVT-Bxb1 was a gift from Kate Galloway (Addgene plasmid # 232746 ; http://n2t.net/addgene:232746 ; RRID:Addgene_232746)
